>Addgene plasmid #207916 | pKE013 | addgene full sequence | sequence record 413930 | Addgene NGS Result
GACGAAAGGGCCTCGTGATACGCCTATTTTTATAGGTTAATGTCATGATAATAATGGTTTCTTAGACGTC
AGGTGGCACTTTTCGGGGAAATGTGCGCGGAACCCCTATTTGTTTATTTTTCTAAATACATTCAAATATG
TATCCGCTCATGAGACAATAACCCTGATAAATGCTTCAATAATATTGAAAAAGGAAGAGTATGAGTATTC
AACATTTCCGTGTCGCCCTTATTCCCTTTTTTGCGGCATTTTGCCTTCCTGTTTTTGCTCACCCAGAAAC
GCTGGTGAAAGTAAAAGATGCTGAAGATCAGTTGGGTGCACGAGTGGGTTACATCGAACTGGATCTCAAC
AGCGGTAAGATCCTTGAGAGTTTTCGCCCCGAAGAACGTTTTCCAATGATGAGCACTTTTAAAGTTCTGC
TATGTGGCGCGGTATTATCCCGTATTGACGCCGGGCAAGAGCAACTCGGTCGCCGCATACACTATTCTCA
GAATGACTTGGTTGAGTACTCACCAGTCACAGAAAAGCATCTTACGGATGGCATGACAGTAAGAGAATTA
TGCAGTGCTGCCATAACCATGAGTGATAACACTGCGGCCAACTTACTTCTGACAACGATCGGAGGACCGA
AGGAGCTAACCGCTTTTTTGCACAACATGGGGGATCATGTAACTCGCCTTGATCGTTGGGAACCGGAGCT
GAATGAAGCCATACCAAACGACGAGCGTGACACCACGATGCCTGTAGCAATGGCAACAACGTTGCGCAAA
CTATTAACTGGCGAACTACTTACTCTAGCTTCCCGGCAACAATTAATAGACTGGATGGAGGCGGATAAAG
TTGCAGGACCACTTCTGCGCTCGGCCCTTCCGGCTGGCTGGTTTATTGCTGATAAATCTGGAGCCGGTGA
GCGTGGCTCTCGAGGTATCATTGCAGCACTGGGGCCAGATGGTAAGCCCTCCCGTATCGTAGTTATCTAC
ACGACGGGGAGTCAGGCAACTATGGATGAACGAAATAGACAGATCGCTGAGATAGGTGCCTCACTGATTA
AGCATTGGTAACTGTCAGACCAAGTTTACTCATATATACTTTAGATTGATTTAAAACTTCATTTTTAATT
TAAAAGGATCTAGGTGAAGATCCTTTTTGATAATCTCATGACCAAAATCCCTTAACGTGAGTTTTCGTTC
CACTGAGCGTCAGACCCCGTAGAAAAGATCAAAGGATCTTCTTGAGATCCTTTTTTTCTGCGCGTAATCT
GCTGCTTGCAAACAAAAAAACCACCGCTACCAGCGGTGGTTTGTTTGCCGGATCAAGAGCTACCAACTCT
TTTTCCGAAGGTAACTGGCTTCAGCAGAGCGCAGATACCAAATACTGTTCTTCTAGTGTAGCCGTAGTTA
GGCCACCACTTCAAGAACTCTGTAGCACCGCCTACATACCTCGCTCTGCTAATCCTGTTACCAGTGGCTG
CTGCCAGTGGCGATAAGTCGTGTCTTACCGGGTTGGACTCAAGACGATAGTTACCGGATAAGGCGCAGCG
GTCGGGCTGAACGGGGGGTTCGTGCACACAGCCCAGCTTGGAGCGAACGACCTACACCGAACTGAGATAC
CTACAGCGTGAGCTATGAGAAAGCGCCACGCTTCCCGAAGGGAGAAAGGCGGACAGGTATCCGGTAAGCG
GCAGGGTCGGAACAGGAGAGCGCACGAGGGAGCTTCCAGGGGGAAACGCCTGGTATCTTTATAGTCCTGT
CGGGTTTCGCCACCTCTGACTTGAGCGTCGATTTTTGTGATGCTCGTCAGGGGGGCGGAGCCTATGGAAA
AACGCCAGCAACGCGGCCTTTTTACGGTTCCTGGCCTTTTGCTGGCCTTTTGCTCACATGTTCTTTCCTG
CGTTATCCCCTGATTCTGTGGATAACCGTATTACCGCCTTTGAGTGAGCTGATACCGCTCGCCGCAGCCG
AACGACCGAGCGCAGCGAGTCAGTGAGCGAGGAAGCGGAAGAGCGCCCAATACGCAAACCGCCTCTCCCC
GCGCGTTGGCCGATTCATTAATGCAGCTGGCACGACAGGTTTCCCGACTGGAAAGCGGGCAGTGAGCGCA
ACGCAATTAATGTGAGTTAGCTCACTCATTAGGCACCCCAGGCTTTACACTTTATGCTTCCGGCTCGTAT
GTTGTGTGGAATTGTGAGCGGATAACAATTTCACACGAGCTATTTAGGTGACACTATAGAAGTGAAGCTT
GGTCTCACTGCCGTGTCTCAAAATCTCTGATGTTACATTGCACAAGATAAAAATATATCATCATGCCTCC
TCTAGAGGTGTCGCTATTTTACTTTAAATTTTTCTTATGGCTCAGCCTGTGATGGATAACTGAATCAAAC
AAATGGCGTCTGGGTTTAAGAACATCTGTTTTGGCTATGTTGGACGAAACAAGTGAACTTTTAGGATCAA
CTTCCGTTTATATACGGAGCTTATATCGAGCAATAAGATAAGTGGGCTTTTTATGTAATTTAATGGGCTA
TCGTCCATATATTCACTAATACCCATGCCCAGTACCCATGTATGCGTTTCATATAAGCTCCTAATTTCTC
CCACATCGCTCAAATCTAAACAAATCTTGTTGTATATATAACACTGAGGGAGCACCATTGATTGGCAGGT
GGAATTCCACCTGCAGCTGTTTTAGAGCTAGAAATAGCAAGTTAAAATAAGGCTAGTCCGTTATCAACTT
GAAAAAGTGGCACCGAGTCGGTGCTTTTTTTGCAAAAATTTTCAGATTTTTTCTTCATCTGTAGATTTCT
GGGTTTTTTTTTCCGTTTCGTGAATCATAAGTGAAGTTTTGGATGCAAATCTGCGCGAAAAAAGTTGGAC
CTGCAATGAGCTTATTTAGATAGCTAAGACAAAGTGATTGGTCCGTTGTTTCAGTTCTGATTGTCAGAGA
GTTTGTTTCGAGTCGGCGACACCAATGCGTTTTGTTAACCAGATTTCGGGTAAGAAATGTATCGAGAGTT
TGTTTCCAGACGGCTACATCATTTTCTTATGAAGGGTGAAATTAGATAGACCAAAGATTGAAACACAACA
TTTCTTTCACAAAAATATAATAAACTTGATAGCATTTAGGATCAGCCCATTGAGACCGAATTCTCGCCCT
ATAGTGAGTCGTATTACCTGGCCGTCGTTTTACAACGTCGTGACTGGGAAAACCCTGGCGTTACCCAACT
TAATCGCCTTGCAGCACATCCCCCTTTCGCCAGCTGGCGTAATAGCGAAGAGGCCCGCACCGATCGCCCT
TCCCAACAGTTGCGCAGCCTGAATGGCGAATGGCGCCTGATGCGGTATTTTCTCCTTACGCATCTGTGCG
GTATTTCACACCGCATATGGTGCACTCTCAGTACAATCTGCTCTGATGCCGCATAGTTAAGCCAGCCCCG
ACACCCGCCAACACCCGCTGACGCGCCCTGACGGGCTTGTCTGCTCCCGGCATCCGCTTACAGACAAGCT
GTGACCGTCTCCGGGAGCTGCATGTGTCAGAGGTTTTCACCGTCATCACCGAAACGCGCGA
Features (pLannotate 1.2.2; 13 found; start..end, strand, type, name):
     96..200     +  promoter       AmpR promoter: bla
    201..1061    +  CDS            AmpR: β-lactamase; bla; confers resistance to ampicillin, carbenicillin, and related antibiotics
   1232..1820    +  rep_origin     ori: high-copy-number ColE1/pMB1/pBR322/pUC origin of replication
   2003..2095    +  CDS            lacI (fragment): lac repressor; lacI; The lac repressor binds to the lac operator to inhibit transcription in E. coli. This inhibition can be relieved by adding lactose or isopropyl-β-D-thiogalactopyranoside (IPTG).
   2108..2129    +  protein_bind   CAP binding site: CAP binding activates transcription in the presence of cAMP. E. coli catabolite activator protein
   2144..2174    +  promoter       lac promoter: promoter for the E. coli lac operon
   2182..2198    +  protein_bind   lac operator: The lac repressor binds to the lac operator to inhibit transcription in E. coli. This inhibition can be relieved by adding lactose or isopropyl-β-D-thiogalactopyranoside (IPTG). lac repressor encoded by lacI
   2212..2230    +  promoter       SP6 promoter: promoter for bacteriophage SP6 RNA polymerase
   2679..2754    +  misc_RNA       gRNA scaffold: guide RNA scaffold for the Streptococcus pyogenes CRISPR/Cas9 system
   3148..3166    -  promoter       T7 promoter: promoter for bacteriophage T7 RNA polymerase
   3168..3320    +  CDS            lacZα (fragment): LacZα fragment of β-galactosidase; lacZ fragment
   3326..3425    -  misc_feature   bom (fragment): basis of mobility region from pBR322
   3527..1       -  CDS            rop (fragment) (across the origin): Rop protein, which maintains plasmids at low copy number; rop
