[The description below was written by a language model from this plasmid's Addgene catalogue record and pLannotate feature annotations shown in this document.]
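Description:
pKE013 is a Level 0 entry plasmid from the GreenGate 2.0 modular cloning toolkit. It supplies a guide RNA expression unit in the "E1" module position for plant CRISPR/Cas9 constructs. It is built on a pUC19-type backbone of about 3.6 kb and is propagated in E. coli as a high-copy plasmid through the ColE1/pUC origin. Selection is with ampicillin, via the β-lactamase gene and its native promoter. The backbone also carries vector remnants that play no evident part in the plasmid's purpose: a lac promoter/operator with CAP site, fragments of lacI, lacZα, rop and bom, and SP6 and T7 phage promoters on either side of the insert region.

The insert is recorded as pU3-AarI-scaffold-term, with Arabidopsis thaliana given as the species. The name implies a U3 small nuclear RNA promoter, typically an RNA polymerase III promoter used to drive guide RNAs in plants. This is followed by an AarI type IIS cloning site for inserting a target-specific spacer, then the Streptococcus pyogenes Cas9 gRNA scaffold and a terminator. Automated annotation detected only the gRNA scaffold, so the U3 promoter, AarI site and terminator rest on the catalogue description, presumably lying in the unannotated sequence between the SP6 and T7 promoters.

The module is defined by the four-base overhangs CTGC at the 5' end and CCAT at the 3' end, which set its position and orientation in a Golden Gate-style GreenGate assembly. In typical use, a protospacer would be cloned into the AarI site. The completed gRNA unit would then be combined with other modules to build and stack complex transcriptional units for plant genome editing. The record does not describe the downstream destination vectors or the partner modules.
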