Addgene plasmid #207916: pKE013
Purpose: Level 0 for gRNA in E1 module (5' CTGC-3' CCAT)
Depositing lab: Alexis Maizel. Depositing organization: Universitaet Heidelberg. Publication: GreenGate 2.0: Backwards compatible addons for assembly of complex transcriptional units and their stacking with GreenGate. Piepers M, Erbstein K, Reyes-Hernandez J, Song C, Tessi T, Petrasiunaite V, Faerber N, Distel K, Maizel A. PLoS One. 2023 Sep 8;18(9):e0290097. doi: 10.1371/journal.pone.0290097. eCollection 2023. PubMed 37682951.
Backbone
  Vector backbone: pUC19
  Vector type: CRISPR
Growth in bacteria
  Bacterial resistance: Ampicillin, 100 μg/mL
  Growth temperature: 37°C
  Growth strain: DH5alpha
  Copy number: High Copy
Gene/Insert
  Gene/Insert name: pU3-AarI-scaffold-term
  Species: A. thaliana (mustard weed)
  Cloning method: Restriction Enzyme; 5′ cloning site Unknown (unknown if destroyed)
Terms and licenses: Academic/Nonprofit Terms; Industry Terms: Not Available to Industry
How to cite: pKE013 was a gift from Alexis Maizel (Addgene plasmid # 207916 ; http://n2t.net/addgene:207916 ; RRID:Addgene_207916)
